>Addgene plasmid #114847 | GHR1 X017_pECIA14 | addgene full sequence | sequence record 274070 | Addgene NGS Result
GTAAAACGACGGCCAGTGAATTAATTCGTTGCAGGACAGGATGTGGTGCCCGATGTGACTAGCTCTTTGC
TGCAGGCCGTCCTATCCTCTGGTTCCGATAAGAGACCCAGAACTCCGGCCCCCCACCGCCCACCGCCACC
CCCATACATATGTGGTACGCAAGTAAGAGTGCCTGCGCATGCCCCATGTGCCCCACCAAGAGCTTTGCAT
CCCATACAAGTCCCCAAAGTGGAGAACCGAACCAATTCTTCGCGGGCAGAACAAAAGCTTCTGCACACGT
CTCCACTCGAATTTGGAGCCGGCCGGCGTGTGCAAAAGAGGTGAATCGAACGAAAGACCCGTGTGTAAAG
CCGCGTTTCCAAAATGTATAAAACCGAGAGCATCTGGCCAATGTGCATCAGTTGTGGTCAGCAGCAAAAT
CAAGTGAATCATCTCAGTGCAACTAAAGGGGGGATCCGATCTCAATATGAAGTTATGCATATTACTGGCC
GTCGTGGCCTTTGTTGGCCTCTCGCTCGGGTCACAGGACATCATGGCATTGCTTGAATTCAAGAAAGGCA
TCAAACATGACCCTACAGGGTTTGTCCTTAATTCATGGAACGATGAGTCTATTGACTTCAATGGTTGTCC
TTCTTCATGGAATGGTATTGTCTGCAATGGCGGTAATGTGGCTGGTGTTGTTTTGGATAATTTGGGTTTG
ACTGCTGATGCTGATTTCAGTCTGTTCTCCAACTTGACAAAGCTTGTCAAGCTATCTATGTCAAACAATT
CCCTTTCTGGTGTGTTGCCAAATGATTTAGGCAGTTTCAAAAGCCTCCAGTTCCTGGATTTATCAGATAA
TCTGTTCTCTTCTTCATTGCCTAAAGAGATTGGTAGATCAGTAAGCTTGAGGAATCTTTCTTTATCTGGT
AACAACTTTTCTGGTGAGATTCCAGAGTCTATGGGTGGTTTGATTTCACTTCAGTCGTTGGATATGAGTA
GCAACTCCTTATCTGGACCTTTGCCAAAGTCCTTGACAAGGCTGAACGATCTGCTGTACTTGAATCTGTC
TTCTAATGGATTCACGGGGAAAATGCCAAGGGGCTTTGAGTTGATTTCAAGTCTTGAAGTGCTTGATTTG
CATGGTAATTCAATTGATGGTAATCTTGATGGGGAGTTTTTCCTTTTAACGAATGCGAGCTATGTCGATA
TCAGTGGAAACAGATTGGTGACGACGTCTGGGAAACTGTTACCTGGTGTTTCTGAGAGTATCAAGCACTT
GAATCTCAGCCATAATCAGCTTGAAGGTTCATTGACTAGTGGGTTTCAGTTGTTTCAGAACTTAAAAGTC
TTGGATCTTAGCTACAACATGTTATCTGGAGAATTACCAGGTTTCAATTATGTCTATGATCTTGAAGTTC
TCAAGCTTAGCAACAACAGATTCTCAGGTTCCCTTCCCAATAATTTGTTAAAAGGTGACTCTTTGCTTTT
AACAACGCTGGATTTAAGTGGCAACAATCTCTCAGGGCCAGTAAGTTCTATCATGTCAACTACTCTTCAC
ACCCTTGATCTTTCTTCAAATTCACTGACCGGGGAGCTTCCTCTCTTGACTGGGGGATGTGTTTTACTCG
ATCTCTCAAACAACCAGTTTGAAGGAAATCTGACAAGATGGTCAAAATGGGAGAATATAGAGTACCTTGA
TCTAAGCCAGAACCATTTCACTGGGTCGTTCCCAGACGCAACTCCCCAGCTTCTGCGAGCAAATCATCTT
AATCTTTCCTACAATAAGCTCACAGGCTCACTTCCAGAACGGATTCCAACTCACTATCCGAAGCTTCGGG
TACTTGATATAAGTTCTAACAGCTTAGAAGGGCCAATTCCAGGTGCGTTACTATCCATGCCCACTTTGGA
GGAAATCCACCTTCAAAACAATGGCATGACAGGTAACATCGGACCCCTGCCTTCTTCTGGTTCCAGAATC
CGTCTTCTTGATCTTTCTCACAACCGGTTTGACGGGGATCTTCCTGGTGTATTCGGGTCTTTAACCAATC
TTCAAGTGCTGAATCTCGCAGCAAATAATTTGTCTGGCTCTTTGCCTAGCTCCATGAATGACATTGTCTC
TCTAAGCTCATTAGACGTATCCCAGAATCATTTCACTGGACCACTCCCAAGCAACTTATCTAGCAACATT
ATGGCCTTCAACGTGTCATATAATGATCTATCAGGGACTGTGCCAGAGAATCTGAAGAACTTCCCTCCGC
CTTCCTTTTATCCTGGAAACAGCAAGCTCGTCTTGCCTGCTGGGTCCCCTGGATCAAGTGCATCAGAAGC
TTCCAAGAATAAATCCACGAACAAACTTGTTAAGCTGGAGGTGCTGTTCCAGGGACCAAGCGGCAATCCC
GGCGGCGATCTGGCCCCCCAGATGCTGCGCGAGCTGCAGGAGACCAATGCCGCCCTGCAGGACGTGCGCG
AGCTGCTGCGCCACCGCGTGAAGGAGATCACCTTCCTGAAGAACACCGTGATGGAGTGCGACGCCTGCGG
CATGCAGCCCTCTAGAGGCTCCGGCTCCATCATCCCAGTTGAGGAGGAGAACCCGGACTTCTGGAACCGC
GAGGCAGCCGAGGCCCTGGGTGCCGCCAAGAAGCTGCAGCCTGCACAGACAGCCGCCAAGAACCTCATCA
TCTTCCTGGGCGATGGGATGGGGGTGTCTACGGTGACAGCTGCCAGGATCCTAAAAGGGCAGAAGAAGGA
CAAACTGGGGCCTGAGATACCCCTGGCCATGGACCGCTTCCCATATGTGGCTCTGTCCAAGACATACAAT
GTAGACAAACATGTGCCAGACAGTGGAGCCACAGCCACGGCCTACCTGTGCGGGGTCAAGGGCAACTTCC
AGACCATTGGCTTGAGTGCAGCCGCCCGCTTTAACCAGTGCAACACGACACGCGGCAACGAGGTCATCTC
CGTGATGAATCGGGCCAAGAAAGCAGGGAAGTCAGTGGGAGTGGTAACCACCACACGAGTGCAGCACGCC
TCGCCAGCCGGCACCTACGCCCACACGGTGAACCGCAACTGGTACTCGGACGCCGACGTGCCTGCCTCGG
CCCGCCAGGAGGGGTGCCAGGACATCGCTACGCAGCTCATCTCCAACATGGACATTGACGTGATCCTAGG
TGGAGGCCGAAAGTACATGTTTCGCATGGGAACCCCAGACCCTGAGTACCCAGATGACTACAGCCAAGGT
GGGACCAGGCTGGACGGGAAGAATCTGGTGCAGGAATGGCTGGCGAAGCGCCAGGGTGCCCGGTATGTGT
GGAACCGCACTGAGCTCATGCAGGCTTCCCTGGACCCGTCTGTGACCCATCTCATGGGTCTCTTTGAGCC
TGGAGACATGAAATACGAGATCCACCGAGACTCCACACTGGACCCCTCCCTGATGGAGATGACAGAGGCT
GCCCTGCGCCTGCTGAGCAGGAACCCCCGCGGCTTCTTCCTCTTCGTGGAGGGTGGTCGCATCGACCATG
GTCATCATGAAAGCAGGGCTTACCGGGCACTGACTGAGACGATCATGTTCGACGACGCCATTGAGAGGGC
GGGCCAGCTCACCAGCGAGGAGGACACGCTGAGCCTCGTCACTGCCGACCACTCCCACGTCTTCTCCTTC
GGAGGCTACCCCCTGCGAGGGAGCTCCATCTTCGGGCTGGCCCCTGGCAAGGCCCGGGACAGGAAGGCCT
ACACGGTCCTCCTATACGGAAACGGTCCAGGCTATGTGCTCAAGGACGGCGCCCGGCCGGATGTTACCGA
GAGCGAGAGCGGGAGCCCCGAGTATCGGCAGCAGTCAGCAGTGCCCCTGGACGAAGAGACCCACGCAGGC
GAGGACGTGGCGGTGTTCGCGCGCGGCCCGCAGGCGCACCTGGTTCACGGCGTGCAGGAGCAGACCTTCA
TAGCGCACGTCATGGCCTTCGCCGCCTGCCTGGAGCCCTACACCGCCTGCGACCTGGCGCCCCCCGCCGG
CACCACCGACGCCGCGCACCCGGGTTCTAGAGGAAGCACCTCCGGCGATAACGATTACAAGGATGATGAT
GATAAGGCCAGCGGCACCGGTCATCATCACCATCACCATTGAGTTTAAACCCGCTGATCAGCCTCGACTG
TGCCTTCTAAGGCCTGAGCTCGCTGATCAGCCTCGATCGAGGATCCAGACATGATAAGATACATTGATGA
GTTTGGACAAACCACAACTAGAATGCAGTGAAAAAAATGCTTTATTTGTGAAATTTGTGATGCTATTGCT
TTATTTGTAACCATTATAAGCTGCAATAAACAAGTTAACAACAACAATTGCATTCATTTTATGTTTCAGG
TTCAGGGGGAGGTGTGGGAGGTTTTTTAAAGCAAGTAAAACCTCTACAAATGTGGTATGGCTGATTATGA
TCAGTCGACCTGCAGGCATGCAAGCTTGGCGTAATCATGGTCATAGCTGTTTCCTGTGTGAAATTGTTAT
CCGCTCACAATTCCACACAACATACGAGCCGGAAGCATAAAGTGTAAAGCCTGGGGTGCCTAATGAGTGA
GCTAACTCACATTAATTGCGTTGCGCTCACTGCCCGCTTTCCAGTCGGGAAACCTGTCGTGCCAGCTGCA
TTAATGAATCGGCCAACGCGCGGGGAGAGGCGGTTTGCGTATTGGGCGCTCTTCCGCTTCCTCGCTCACT
GACTCGCTGCGCTCGGTCGTTCGGCTGCGGCGAGCGGTATCAGCTCACTCAAAGGCGGTAATACGGTTAT
CCACAGAATCAGGGGATAACGCAGGAAAGAACATGTGAGCAAAAGGCCAGCAAAAGGCCAGGAACCGTAA
AAAGGCCGCGTTGCTGGCGTTTTTCCATAGGCTCCGCCCCCCTGACGAGCATCACAAAAATCGACGCTCA
AGTCAGAGGTGGCGAAACCCGACAGGACTATAAAGATACCAGGCGTTTCCCCCTGGAAGCTCCCTCGTGC
GCTCTCCTGTTCCGACCCTGCCGCTTACCGGATACCTGTCCGCCTTTCTCCCTTCGGGAAGCGTGGCGCT
TTCTCATAGCTCACGCTGTAGGTATCTCAGTTCGGTGTAGGTCGTTCGCTCCAAGCTGGGCTGTGTGCAC
GAACCCCCCGTTCAGCCCGACCGCTGCGCCTTATCCGGTAACTATCGTCTTGAGTCCAACCCGGTAAGAC
ACGACTTATCGCCACTGGCAGCAGCCACTGGTAACAGGATTAGCAGAGCGAGGTATGTAGGCGGTGCTAC
AGAGTTCTTGAAGTGGTGGCCTAACTACGGCTACACTAGAAGAACAGTATTTGGTATCTGCGCTCTGCTG
AAGCCAGTTACCTTCGGAAAAAGAGTTGGTAGCTCTTGATCCGGCAAACAAACCACCGCTGGTAGCGGTG
GTTTTTTTGTTTGCAAGCAGCAGATTACGCGCAGAAAAAAAGGATCTCAAGAAGATCCTTTGATCTTTTC
TACGGGGTCTGACGCTCAGTGGAACGAAAACTCACGTTAAGGGATTTTGGTCATGAGATTATCAAAAAGG
ATCTTCACCTAGATCCTTTTAAATTAAAAATGAAGTTTTAAATCAATCTAAAGTATATATGAGTAAACTT
GGTCTGACAGTTACCAATGCTTAATCAGTGAGGCACCTATCTCAGCGATCTGTCTATTTCGTTCATCCAT
AGTTGCCTGACTCCCCGTCGTGTAGATAACTACGATACGGGAGGGCTTACCATCTGGCCCCAGTGCTGCA
ATGATACCGCGAGACCCACGCTCACCGGCTCCAGATTTATCAGCAATAAACCAGCCAGCCGGAAGGGCCG
AGCGCAGAAGTGGTCCTGCAACTTTATCCGCCTCCATCCAGTCTATTAATTGTTGCCGGGAAGCTAGAGT
AAGTAGTTCGCCAGTTAATAGTTTGCGCAACGTTGTTGCCATTGCTACAGGCATCGTGGTGTCACGCTCG
TCGTTTGGTATGGCTTCATTCAGCTCCGGTTCCCAACGATCAAGGCGAGTTACATGATCCCCCATGTTGT
GCAAAAAAGCGGTTAGCTCCTTCGGTCCTCCGATCGTTGTCAGAAGTAAGTTGGCCGCAGTGTTATCACT
CATGGTTATGGCAGCACTGCATAATTCTCTTACTGTCATGCCATCCGTAAGATGCTTTTCTGTGACTGGT
GAGTACTCAACCAAGTCATTCTGAGAATAGTGTATGCGGCGACCGAGTTGCTCTTGCCCGGCGTCAATAC
GGGATAATACCGCGCCACATAGCAGAACTTTAAAAGTGCTCATCATTGGAAAACGTTCTTCGGGGCGAAA
ACTCTCAAGGATCTTACCGCTGTTGAGATCCAGTTCGATGTAACCCACTCGTGCACCCAACTGATCTTCA
GCATCTTTTACTTTCACCAGCGTTTCTGGGTGAGCAAAAACAGGAAGGCAAAATGCCGCAAAAAAGGGAA
TAAGGGCGACACGGAAATGTTGAATACTCATACTCTTCCTTTTTCAATATTATTGAAGCATTTATCAGGG
TTATTGTCTCATGAGCGGATACATATTTGAATGTATTTAGAAAAATAAACAAATAGGGGTTCCGCGCACA
TTTCCCCGAAAAGTGCCACCTGACGTCTAAGAAACCATTATTATCATGACATTAACCTATAAAAATAGGC
GTATCACGAGGCCCTTTCGTCTCGCGCGTTTCGGTGATGACGGTGAAAACCTCTGACACATGCAGCTCCC
GGAGACGGTCACAGCTTGTCTGTAAGCGGATGCCGGGAGCAGACAAGCCCGTCAGGGCGCGTCAGCGGGT
GTTGGCGGGTGTCGGGGCTGGCTTAACTATGCGGCATCAGAGCAGATTGTACTGAGAGTGCACCATATGC
GGTGTGAAATACCGCACAGATGCGTAAGGAGAAAATACCGCATCAGGCGCCATTCGCCATTCAGGCTGCG
CAACTGTTGGGAAGGGCGATCGGTGCGGGCCTCTTCGCTATTACGCCAGCTGGCGAAAGGGGGATGTGCT
GCAAGGCGATTAAGTTGGGTAACGCCAGGGTTTTCCCAGTCACGACGTT
Features (pLannotate 1.2.2; 19 found; start..end, strand, type, name):
     23..449     +  promoter       MT promoter: Drosophila metallothionein promoter
    467..520     +  sig_peptide    BiP signal sequence: Drosophila BiP signal sequence
    515..2356    +  CDS            GHR1 (fragment): GHR1_ARATH - Also known as RCD7 From Arabidopsis thaliana (Mouse-ear cress).
   2381..2560    +  CDS            Comp (fragment): COMP_RAT - Experimental evidence at protein level: Swiss-Prot protein existence level 1. May play a role in the structural integrity of cartilage via its interaction with other extracellular matrix proteins such as the collagens and fibronectin. Can mediate the interaction of chondrocytes with the cartilage extracellular matrix through interaction with cell surface integrin receptors. Could play a role in the pathogenesis of osteoarthritis. Potent suppressor of apoptosis in both primary chondrocytes and transformed cells. Suppresses apoptosis by blocking the activation of caspase-3 and by indu
   2548..4000    +  CDS            SEAP (fragment): secreted alkaline phosphatase from human placenta The natural enzyme has a C-terminal transmembrane sequence that is replaced by a GPI anchor.
   4037..4066    +  CDS            2xFLAG (fragment): two tandem FLAG® epitope tags
   4172..4306    -  polyA_signal   SV40 poly(A) signal: SV40 polyadenylation signal
   4329..4413    -  CDS            large T antigen (fragment): large T antigen from SV40 (simian virus 40)
   4413..4437    +  misc_feature   MCS (fragment): pUC18/19 multiple cloning site
   4474..4490    -  protein_bind   lac operator: The lac repressor binds to the lac operator to inhibit transcription in E. coli. This inhibition can be relieved by adding lactose or isopropyl-β-D-thiogalactopyranoside (IPTG). lac repressor encoded by lacI
   4498..4528    -  promoter       lac promoter: promoter for the E. coli lac operon
   4543..4564    -  protein_bind   CAP binding site: CAP binding activates transcription in the presence of cAMP. E. coli catabolite activator protein
   4577..4669    -  CDS            lacI (fragment): lac repressor; lacI; The lac repressor binds to the lac operator to inhibit transcription in E. coli. This inhibition can be relieved by adding lactose or isopropyl-β-D-thiogalactopyranoside (IPTG).
   4852..5440    -  rep_origin     ori: high-copy-number ColE1/pMB1/pBR322/pUC origin of replication
   5611..6471    -  CDS            AmpR: β-lactamase; bla; confers resistance to ampicillin, carbenicillin, and related antibiotics
   6472..6576    -  promoter       AmpR promoter: bla
   6671..6706    +  CDS            rop (fragment): Rop protein, which maintains plasmids at low copy number; rop
   6808..6907    +  misc_feature   bom (fragment): basis of mobility region from pBR322
   6913..21      -  CDS            lacZα (fragment) (across the origin): LacZα fragment of β-galactosidase; lacZ fragment
