[The description below was written by a language model from this plasmid's Addgene catalogue record and pLannotate feature annotations shown in this document.]
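Description:
GHR1 X017_pECIA14 is a 7,049 nt insect expression plasmid built on the pECIA14 backbone and designed for secreted protein production in Drosophila cell culture. It is maintained in E. coli through a high-copy ColE1/pUC-type origin and selected with ampicillin via the β-lactamase gene. Short remnants of lac promoter/operator, lacZα, lacI, rop and bom sequences are annotated around the backbone, reflecting its pUC/pBR322 ancestry rather than any functional role. No selection marker for insect cells appears in the record.

The expression cassette is driven by the Drosophila metallothionein promoter, which is induced with copper sulfate. Downstream, a Drosophila BiP signal sequence directs the product into the secretory pathway. It is fused to the extracellular domain of the Arabidopsis thaliana leucine-rich repeat receptor kinase GHR1 (AT4G20940, GUARD CELL HYDROGEN PEROXIDE-RESISTANT 1). The ectodomain is followed at its C-terminus by the rat COMP coiled-coil helix, which assembles the fusion into pentamers. Next come human placental alkaline phosphatase, a FLAG epitope and, according to the depositor, a hexahistidine tag that is not separately annotated in the feature table. An SV40 polyadenylation signal lies downstream of the cassette.

This plasmid is the "prey" partner in a bait/prey extracellular interaction assay and is meant to be paired with the corresponding bait vector GHR1 X017_pECIA2. Pentamerization raises avidity so that weak ectodomain interactions can be captured, and the alkaline phosphatase moiety provides an enzymatic readout of prey binding. It belongs to a collection used to map the extracellular interaction network of Arabidopsis LRR receptor kinases.
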