Addgene plasmid #114847: GHR1 X017_pECIA14
Purpose: Prey vector GHR1 X017_pECIA14 should be used with bait vector GHR1 X017_pECIA2.
Depositing lab: Youssef Belkhadir. Depositing organization: Gregor Mendel Institute of Molecular Plant Biology. Publication: An extracellular network of Arabidopsis leucine-rich repeat receptor kinases. Smakowska-Luzan E, Mott GA, Parys K, Stegmann M, Howton TC, Layeghifard M, Neuhold J, Lehner A, Kong J, Grunwald K, Weinberger N, Satbhai SB, Mayer D, Busch W, Madalinski M, Stolt-Bergner P, Provart NJ, Mukhtar MS, Zipfel C, Desveaux D, Guttman DS, Belkhadir Y. Nature. 2018 Jan 18;553(7688):342-346. doi: 10.1038/nature25184. Epub 2018 Jan 10. PubMed 29320478.
Backbone
  Vector backbone: pECIA14
  Backbone manufacturer: Chris Garcia (Addgene plasmid # 47051)
  Vector type: Insect Expression
Growth in bacteria
  Bacterial resistance: Ampicillin, 100 μg/mL
  Growth temperature: 37°C
  Growth strain: DH5alpha
  Copy number: High Copy
Gene/Insert
  Gene/Insert name: AT4G20940
  Species: A. thaliana (mustard weed)
  Entrez Gene: GHR1 (a.k.a. AT4G20940, GUARD CELL HYDROGEN PEROXIDE-RESISTANT 1, T13K14.100, T13K14_100)
  Promoter: Metallothionein (Copper-Inducible)
  Cloning method: Ligation Independent Cloning
Terms and licenses: Academic/Nonprofit Terms; Industry Terms: Not Available to Industry
Depositor comments: Plasmid for secreted expression in Drosophila cell culture by induction via CuSO4. Insert is an extracellular domain of indicated LRR-RK, C-terminally tagged with Pentameric rat COMP helix, Alkaline Phosphatase (human, placental), Flag, and hexahistidine tags. Insert Protein Sequence: SQDIMALLEFKKGIKHDPTGFVLNSWNDESIDFNGCPSSWNGIVCNGGNVAGVVLDNLGLTADADFSLFSNLTKLVKLSMSNNSLSGVLPNDLGSFKSLQFLDLSDNLFSSSLPKEIGRSVSLRNLSLSGNNFSGEIPESMGGLISLQSLDMSSNSLSGPLPKSLTRLNDLLYLNLSSNGFTGKMPRGFELISSLEVLDLHGNSIDGNLDGEFFLLTNASYVDISGNRLVTTSGKLLPGVSESIKHLNLSHNQLEGSLTSGFQLFQNLKVLDLSYNMLSGELPGFNYVYDLEVLKLSNNRFSGSLPNNLLKGDSLLLTTLDLSGNNLSGPVSSIMSTTLHTLDLSSNSLTGELPLLTGGCVLLDLSNNQFEGNLTRWSKWENIEYLDLSQNHFTGSFPDATPQLLRANHLNLSYNKLTGSLPERIPTHYPKLRVLDISSNSLEGPIPGALLSMPTLEEIHLQNNGMTGNIGPLPSSGSRIRLLDLSHNRFDGDLPGVFGSLTNLQVLNLAANNLSGSLPSSMNDIVSLSSLDVSQNHFTGPLPSNLSSNIMAFNVSYNDLSGTVPENLKNFPPPSFYPGNSKLVLPAGSPGSSASEASKNKSTNKLVK
How to cite: GHR1 X017_pECIA14 was a gift from Youssef Belkhadir (Addgene plasmid # 114847 ; http://n2t.net/addgene:114847 ; RRID:Addgene_114847)
